Addgene plasmid #55554: mTurquoise-FYN2-N-10
Purpose: Localization: Membrane Associated Kinase, Excitation: 434, Emission: 434
Depositing lab: Michael Davidson. Depositing organization: Florida State University, Tallahassee.
Backbone
  Vector backbone: mTurquoise-N1
  Backbone size w/o insert (bp): 4750
  Vector type: Mammalian Expression
  Selectable markers: Neomycin (select with G418)
Growth in bacteria
  Bacterial resistance: Kanamycin, 50 μg/mL
  Growth temperature: 37°C
  Growth strain: DH5alpha
  Copy number: High Copy
Gene/Insert
  Gene/Insert name: FYN2 (alt name: NM_002037.5)
  Species: H. sapiens (human)
  Entrez Gene: FYN (a.k.a. SLK, SYN, p59-FYN)
  Promoter: CMV
  Tag / fusion protein: mTurquoise (C terminal on backbone)
  Cloning method: Unknown
  Sequencing primers: 5′ CMV-F; 3′ SV40pA-R
Terms and licenses: Academic/Nonprofit Terms; Industry Terms
Depositor comments: . Excitation = 434; Emission = 434
How to cite: mTurquoise-FYN2-N-10 was a gift from Michael Davidson (Addgene plasmid # 55554 ; http://n2t.net/addgene:55554 ; RRID:Addgene_55554)
