[The description below was written by a language model from this plasmid's Addgene catalogue record and pLannotate feature annotations shown in this document.]
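Description:
mTurquoise-FYN2-N-10 is a mammalian expression plasmid built on the mTurquoise-N1 backbone, an N1-style fluorescent protein fusion vector. It carries a high-copy ColE1/pUC-type origin for propagation in E. coli and an f1 phage origin. A single NeoR/KanR (Tn5 aminoglycoside phosphotransferase) gene serves as a dual marker. A bacterial bla-type promoter drives it to give kanamycin resistance in bacteria, and the SV40 enhancer/early promoter drives it in mammalian cells to allow G418 selection, with the HSV TK polyadenylation signal terminating the cassette. The sequenced record is about 6.3 kb. The short annotated fragments of SV40 large T antigen, ble and the bGH poly(A) signal look like residual backbone sequence or annotation matches, not functional parts.

The payload is the human FYN coding sequence, listed as FYN2, which encodes a non-receptor Src-family tyrosine kinase. It sits downstream of the human cytomegalovirus immediate early enhancer and promoter. FYN lies upstream of mTurquoise, an enhanced monomeric, mammalian codon-optimized cyan fluorescent protein, and a short linker region of about 30 nucleotides separates the two; the "10" in the name may refer to this linker, though the record does not say so. The fluorescent protein is therefore at the C terminus of the kinase, leaving the FYN N terminus free, and the transcript ends at the SV40 poly(A) signal.

The stated purpose is as a localization marker for a membrane-associated kinase, allowing FYN distribution to be visualized by fluorescence imaging in transfected mammalian cells. The record lists both excitation and emission as 434 nm. Identical values are implausible, so the emission figure is probably an entry error.
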