Features (pLannotate 1.2.2; 14 found; start..end, strand, type, name):
     61..364     +  enhancer       CMV enhancer: human cytomegalovirus immediate early enhancer
    365..568     +  promoter       CMV promoter: human cytomegalovirus (CMV) immediate early promoter
    603..2213    +  CDS            FYN (sequence partly withheld): FYN_HUMAN - Experimental evidence at protein level: Swiss-Prot protein existence level 1. Non-receptor tyrosine-protein kinase that plays a role in many biological processes including regulation of cell growth and survival, cell adhesion, integrin-mediated signaling, cytoskeletal remodeling, cell motility, immune response and axon guidance. Inactive FYN is phosphorylated on its C-terminal tail within the catalytic domain. Following activation by PKA, the protein subsequently associates with PTK2/FAK1, allowing PTK2/FAK1 phosphorylation, activation and targeting to focal adhesions. Involved in
   2244..2963    +  CDS            mTurquoise: enhanced monomeric variant of CFP (Goedhart et al., 2010) mammalian codon-optimized
   2980..3063    +  CDS            large T antigen (fragment): large T antigen from SV40 (simian virus 40)
   3086..3207    +  polyA_signal   SV40 poly(A) signal: SV40 polyadenylation signal
   3241..3669    -  rep_origin     f1 ori (sequence partly withheld): f1 bacteriophage origin of replication; arrow indicates direction of (+) strand synthesis
   3696..3800    +  promoter       AmpR promoter: bla
   3802..4159    +  promoter       SV40 promoter: SV40 enhancer and early promoter
   4194..4988    +  CDS            NeoR/KanR: aminoglycoside phosphotransferase from Tn5; aph(3')-II (or nptII); confers resistance to neomycin, kanamycin, and G418 (Geneticin®)
   5009..5161    +  CDS            ble (fragment): BLE_KLEPN - Experimental evidence at protein level: Swiss-Prot protein existence level 1. Binding protein with a strong affinity to the bleomycin family of antibiotics. Binds to CL990; an antimitotic-antibiotic compound. From Klebsiella pneumoniae.
   5220..5267    +  polyA_signal   HSV TK poly(A) signal: herpes simplex virus thymidine kinase polyadenylation signal (Cole and Stacy, 1985)
   5358..5374    -  polyA_signal   bGH poly(A) signal (fragment): bovine growth hormone polyadenylation signal
   5596..6184    +  rep_origin     ori: high-copy-number ColE1/pMB1/pBR322/pUC origin of replication
>Addgene plasmid #55554 | mTurquoise-FYN2-N-10 | addgene full sequence | sequence record 430460 | Addgene NGS Result
TAGTTATTAATAGTAATCAATTACGGGGTCATTAGTTCATAGCCCATATATGGAGTTCCGCGTTACATAA
CTTACGGTAAATGGCCCGCCTGGCTGACCGCCCAACGACCCCCGCCCATTGACGTCAATAATGACGTATG
TTCCCATAGTAACGCCAATAGGGACTTTCCATTGACGTCAATGGGTGGAGTATTTACGGTAAACTGCCCA
CTTGGCAGTACATCAAGTGTATCATATGCCAAGTACGCCCCCTATTGACGTCAATGACGGTAAATGGCCC
GCCTGGCATTATGCCCAGTACATGACCTTATGGGACTTTCCTACTTGGCAGTACATCTACGTATTAGTCA
TCGCTATTACCATGGTGATGCGGTTTTGGCAGTACATCAATGGGCGTGGATAGCGGTTTGACTCACGGGG
ATTTCCAAGTCTCCACCCCATTGACGTCAATGGGAGTTTGTTTTGGCACCAAAATCAACGGGACTTTCCA
AAATGTCGTAACAACTCCGCCCCATTGACGCAAATGGGCGGTAGGCGTGTACGGTGGGAGGTCTATATAA
GCAGAGCTGGTTTAGTGAACCGTCAGATCCGCTAGCGCCACCATGGGCTGTGTGCAATGTAAGGATAAAG
AAGCAACAAAACTGACGGAGGAGAGGGACGGCAGCCTGAACCAGAGCTCTGGGTACCGCTATGGCACAGA
CCCCACCCCTCAGCACTACCCCAGCTTCGGTGTGACCTCCATCCCCAACTACAACAACTTCCACGCAGCC
GGGGGCCAAGGACTCACCGTCTTTGGAGGTGTGAACTCTTCGTCTCATACGGGGACCTTGCGTACGAGAG
GAGGAACAGGAGTGACACTCTTTGTGGCCCTTTATGACTATGAAGCACGGACAGAAGATGACCTGAGTTT
TCACAAAGGAGAAAAATTTCAAATATTGAACAGCTCGGAAGGAGATTGGTGGGAAGCCCGCTCCTTGACA
ACTGGAGAGACAGGTTACATTCCCAGCAATTATGTGGCTCCAGTTGACTCTATCCAGGCAGAAGAGTGGT
ACTTTGGAAAACTTGGCCGAAAAGATGCTGAGCGACAGCTATTGTCCTTTGGAAACCCAAGAGGTACCTT
TCTTATCCGCGAGAGTGAAACCACCAAAGGTGCCTATTCACTTTCTATCCGTGATTGGGATGATATGAAA
GGAGACCATGTCAAACATTATAAAATTCGCAAACTTGACAATGGTGGATACTACATTACCACCCGGGCCC
AGTTTGAAACACTTCAGCAGCTTGTACAACATTACTCAGAGAGAGCTGCAGGTCTCTGCTGCCGCCTAGT
AGTTCCCTGTCACAAAGGGATGCCAAGGCTTACCGATCTGTCTGTCAAAACCAAAGAT
[807 nt withheld, positions 1389-2195]
CAACCTGGTGAAAACCTGGCATCCAGCGGGGATCCACCGGTCGCCACCATGGTGAGCAAGGGCGAGGAGC
TGTTCACCGGGGTGGTGCCCATCCTGGTCGAGCTGGACGGCGACGTAAACGGCCACAAGTTCAGCGTGTC
CGGCGAGGGCGAGGGCGATGCCACCTACGGCAAGCTGACCCTGAAGTTCATCTGCACCACCGGCAAGCTG
CCCGTGCCCTGGCCCACCCTCGTGACCACCCTGTCCTGGGGCGTGCAGTGCTTCGCCCGCTACCCCGACC
ACATGAAGCAGCACGACTTCTTCAAGTCCGCCATGCCCGAAGGCTACGTCCAGGAGCGCACCATCTTCTT
CAAGGACGACGGCAACTACAAGACCCGCGCCGAGGTGAAGTTCGAGGGCGACACCCTGGTGAACCGCATC
GAGCTGAAGGGCATCGACTTCAAGGAGGACGGCAACATCCTGGGGCACAAGCTGGAGTACAACTACATCA
GCGACAACGTCTATATCACCGCCGACAAGCAGAAGAACGGCATCAAGGCCAACTTCAAGATCCGCCACAA
CATCGAGGACGGCGGCGTGCAGCTCGCCGACCACTACCAGCAGAACACCCCCATCGGCGACGGCCCCGTG
CTGCTGCCCGACAACCACTACCTGAGCACCCAGTCCAAGCTGAGCAAAGACCCCAACGAGAAGCGCGATC
ACATGGTCCTGCTGGAGTTCGTGACCGCCGCCGGGATCACTCTCGGCATGGACGAGCTGTACAAGTAAAG
CGGCCGCGACTCTAGATCATAATCAGCCATACCACATTTGTAGAGGTTTTACTTGCTTTAAAAAACCTCC
CACACCTCCCCCTGAACCTGAAACATAAAATGAATGCAATTGTTGTTGTTAACTTGTTTATTGCAGCTTA
TAATGGTTACAAATAAAGCAATAGCATCACAAATTTCACAAATAAAGCATTTTTTTCACTGCATTCTAGT
TGTGGTTTGTCCAAACTCATCAATGTATCTTAAGGCGTAAATTGTAAGCGTTAATATTTTGTTAAAATTC
GCGTTAAATTTTTGTTAAATCAGCTCATTTTTTAACCAATAGGCCGAAATCGGCAAAATCCCTTATAAAT
CAAAAGAATAGACCGAGATAGGGT
[37 nt withheld, positions 3340-3376]
AAAGAACGTGGACTCCAACGTCAAAGG
[49 nt withheld, positions 3404-3452]
T
[91 nt withheld, positions 3454-3544]
G
[124 nt withheld, positions 3546-3669]
CAGGTGGCACTTTTCGGGGAAATGTGCGCGGAACCCCTATTTGTTTATTTTTCTAAATACATTCAAATAT
GTATCCGCTCATGAGACAATAACCCTGATAAATGCTTCAATAATATTGAAAAAGGAAGAGTCCTGAGGCG
GAAAGAACCAGCTGTGGAATGTGTGTCAGTTAGGGTGTGGAAAGTCCCCAGGCTCCCCAGCAGGCAGAAG
TATGCAAAGCATGCATCTCAATTAGTCAGCAACCAGGTGTGGAAAGTCCCCAGGCTCCCCAGCAGGCAGA
AGTATGCAAAGCATGCATCTCAATTAGTCAGCAACCATAGTCCCGCCCCTAACTCCGCCCATCCCGCCCC
TAACTCCGCCCAGTTCCGCCCATTCTCCGCCCCATGGCTGACTAATTTTTTTTATTTATGCAGAGGCCGA
GGCCGCCTCGGCCTCTGAGCTATTCCAGAAGTAGTGAGGAGGCTTTTTTGGAGGCCTAGGCTTTTGCAAA
GATCGATCAAGAGACAGGATGAGGATCGTTTCGCATGATTGAACAAGATGGATTGCACGCAGGTTCTCCG
GCCGCTTGGGTGGAGAGGCTATTCGGCTATGACTGGGCACAACAGACAATCGGCTGCTCTGATGCCGCCG
TGTTCCGGCTGTCAGCGCAGGGGCGCCCGGTTCTTTTTGTCAAGACCGACCTGTCCGGTGCCCTGAATGA
ACTGCAAGACGAGGCAGCGCGGCTATCGTGGCTGGCCACGACGGGCGTTCCTTGCGCAGCTGTGCTCGAC
GTTGTCACTGAAGCGGGAAGGGACTGGCTGCTATTGGGCGAAGTGCCGGGGCAGGATCTCCTGTCATCTC
ACCTTGCTCCTGCCGAGAAAGTATCCATCATGGCTGATGCAATGCGGCGGCTGCATACGCTTGATCCGGC
TACCTGCCCATTCGACCACCAAGCGAAACATCGCATCGAGCGAGCACGTACTCGGATGGAAGCCGGTCTT
GTCGATCAGGATGATCTGGACGAAGAGCATCAGGGGCTCGCGCCAGCCGAACTGTTCGCCAGGCTCAAGG
CGAGCATGCCCGACGGCGAGGATCTCGTCGTGACCCATGGCGATGCCTGCTTGCCGAATATCATGGTGGA
AAATGGCCGCTTTTCTGGATTCATCGACTGTGGCCGGCTGGGTGTGGCGGACCGCTATCAGGACATAGCG
TTGGCTACCCGTGATATTGCTGAAGAGCTTGGCGGCGAATGGGCTGACCGCTTCCTCGTGCTTTACGGTA
TCGCCGCTCCCGATTCGCAGCGCATCGCCTTCTATCGCCTTCTTGACGAGTTCTTCTGAGCGGGACTCTG
GGGTTCGAAATGACCGACCAAGCGACGCCCAACCTGCCATCACGAGATTTCGATTCCACCGCCGCCTTCT
ATGAAAGGTTGGGCTTCGGAATCGTTTTCCGGGACGCCGGCTGGATGATCCTCCAGCGCGGGGATCTCAT
GCTGGAGTTCTTCGCCCACCCTAGGGGGAGGCTAACTGAAACACGGAAGGAGACAATACCGGAAGGAACC
CGCGCTATGACGGCAATAAAAAGACAGAATAAAACGCACGGTGTTGGGTCGTTTGTTCATAAACGCGGGG
TTCGGTCCCAGGGCTGGCACTCTGTCGATACCCCACCGAGACCCCATTGGGGCCAATACGCCCGCGTTTC
TTCCTTTTCCCCACCCCACCCCCCAAGTTCGGGTGAAGGCCCAGGGCTCGCAGCCAACGTCGGGGCGGCA
GGCCCTGCCATAGCCTCAGGTTACTCATATATACTTTAGATTGATTTAAAACTTCATTTTTAATTTAAAA
GGATCTAGGTGAAGATCCTTTTTGATAATCTCATGACCAAAATCCCTTAACGTGAGTTTTCGTTCCACTG
AGCGTCAGACCCCGTAGAAAAGATCAAAGGATCTTCTTGAGATCCTTTTTTTCTGCGCGTAATCTGCTGC
TTGCAAACAAAAAAACCACCGCTACCAGCGGTGGTTTGTTTGCCGGATCAAGAGCTACCAACTCTTTTTC
CGAAGGTAACTGGCTTCAGCAGAGCGCAGATACCAAATACTGTTCTTCTAGTGTAGCCGTAGTTAGGCCA
CCACTTCAAGAACTCTGTAGCACCGCCTACATACCTCGCTCTGCTAATCCTGTTACCAGTGGCTGCTGCC
AGTGGCGATAAGTCGTGTCTTACCGGGTTGGACTCAAGACGATAGTTACCGGATAAGGCGCAGCGGTCGG
GCTGAACGGGGGGTTCGTGCACACAGCCCAGCTTGGAGCGAACGACCTACACCGAACTGAGATACCTACA
GCGTGAGCTATGAGAAAGCGCCACGCTTCCCGAAGGGAGAAAGGCGGACAGGTATCCGGTAAGCGGCAGG
GTCGGAACAGGAGAGCGCACGAGGGAGCTTCCAGGGGGAAACGCCTGGTATCTTTATAGTCCTGTCGGGT
TTCGCCACCTCTGACTTGAGCGTCGATTTTTGTGATGCTCGTCAGGGGGGCGGAGCCTATGGAAAAACGC
CAGCAACGCGGCCTTTTTACGGTTCCTGGCCTTTTGCTGGCCTTTTGCTCACATGTTCTTTCCTGCGTTA
TCCCCTGATTCTGTGGATAACCGTATTACCGCCATGCAT
