>Addgene plasmid #55554 | mTurquoise-FYN2-N-10 | depositor partial sequence | sequence record 85961 | insert sequence
GACGTCAGATCCGCTAGCGCCACCATGGGCTGTGTGCAATGTAAGGATAAAGAAGCAACAAAACTGACGG
AGGAGAGGGACGGCAGCCTGAACCAGAGCTCTGGGTACCGCTATGGCACAGACCCCACCCCTCAGCACTA
CCCCAGCTTCGGTGTGACCTCCATCCCCAACTACAACAACTTCCACGCAGCCGGGGGCCAAGGACTCACC
GTCTTTGGAGGTGTGAACTCTTCGTCTCATACGGGGACCTTGCGTACGAGAGGAGGAACAGGAGTGACAC
TCTTTGTGGCCCTTTATGACTATGAAGCACGGACAGAAGATGACCTGAGTTTTCACAAAGGAGAAAAATT
TCAAATATTGAACAGCTCGGAAGGAGATTGGTGGGAAGCCCGCTCCTTGACAACTGGAGAGACAGGTTAC
ATTCCCAGCAATTATGTGGCTCCAGTTGACTCTATCCAGGCAGAAGAGTGGTACTTTGGAAAACTTGGCC
GAAAAGATGCTGAGCGACAGCTATTGTCCTTTGGAAACCCAAGAGGTACCTTTCTTATCCGCGAGAGTGA
AACCACCAAAGGTGCCTATTCACTTTCTATCCGTGATTGGGATGATATGAAAGGAGACCATGTCAAACAT
TATAAAATTCGCAAACTTGACAATGGTGGATACTACATTACCACCCGGGCCCAGTTTGAAACACTTCAGC
AGCTTGTACAACATTACTCAGAGAGAGCTGCAGGTCTCTGCTGCCGCCTAGTAGTTCCCTGTCACAAAGG
GATGCCAAGGCTTACCGATCTGTCTGTCAAAACCAAAGAT
[807 nt withheld, positions 811-1617]
CAACCTGGTGAAAACCTGGCATCCAGCGGGGATCCACCGGTCGCCACCATGGTGAGCAAGGGCGAGGAGC
TGTTCACCGGGGTGGTGCCCATCCTGGTCGAGCTGGACGGCGACGTAAACGGCCACAAGTTCAGCGTGTC
CGGCGAGGGCGAGGGCGATGCCACCTACGGCAAGCTGACCCTGAAGTTCATCTGCACCACCGGCAAGCTG
CCCGTGCCCTGGCCCACCCTCGTGACCACCCTGTCCTGGGGCGTGCAGTGCTTCGCCCGCTACCCCGACC
ACATGAAGCAGCACGACTTCTTCAAGTCCGCCATGCCCGAAGGCTACGTCCAGGAGCGCACCATCTTCTT
CAAGGACGACGGCAACTACAAGACCCGCGCCGAGGTGAAGTTCGAGGGCGACACCCTGGTGAACCGCATC
GAGCTGAAGGGCATCGACTTCAAGGAGGACGGCAACATCCTGGGGCACAAGCTGGAGTACAACTACATCA
GCGACAACGTCTATATCACCGCCGACAAGCAGAAGAACGGCATCAAGGCCAACTTCAAGATCCGCCACAA
CATCGAGGACGGCGGCGTGCAGCTCGCCGACCACTACCAGCAGAACACCCCCATCGGCGACGGCCCCGTG
CTGCTGCCCGACAACCACTACCTGAGCACCCAGTCCAAGCTGAGCAAAGACCCCAACGAGAAGCGCGATC
ACATGGTCCTGCTGGAGTTCGTGACCGCCGCCGGGATCACTCTCGGCATGGACGAGCTGTACAAGTAAAG
CGGCCGCGACTCTAGATCATAATC
